>Addgene plasmid #41451 | TAL-1CT2 | depositor partial sequence | sequence record 55320 | TAL-1CT2 sequence 205 bps
GAATGCAGACACCCGACCAAGTTGTGGCCATTGCCAGCCATGACGGAGGGAAACAAGCATTGGAGACTGT
CCAACGGCTCCTTCCCGTGTTGTGTCAAGCCCACGGTTTGACCCCTGCACAAGTGGTCGCCATCGCCTCC
AACGGTGGCGGTAAGCAGGCCCTGGAAACAGTGCAACGGTTGCTCCCTGTCTTGTGTCTGCATTC
