>Addgene plasmid #41451 | TAL-1CT2 | addgene partial sequence | sequence record 55868 | M13_pUC_fwd
AGCGCGCGTAATACGACTCACTATAGGGCGAATTGGGTACCGGGCCCCCCCTCGAGGTCGACGGTATCGA
TAAGCTTGATATTTGGGAATGCAGACACAAGACAGGGAGCAACCGTTGCACTGTTTCCAGGGCCTGCTTA
CCGCCACCGTTGGAGGCGATGGCGACCACTTGTGCAGGGGTCAAACCGTGGGCTTGACACAACACGGGAA
GGAGCCGTTGGACAGTCTCCAATGCTTGTTTCCCTCCGTCATGGCTGGCAATGGCCACAACTTGGTCGGG
TGTCTGCATTCATTTGGATCGAATTCCTGCAGCCCGGGGGATCCGCCCGGGCTAGAGCGGCCGCCACCGC
GGTGGAGCTCCAGCTTTTGTTCCCTTTAGTGAGGGTTAATTGCGCGCTTGGCGTAATCATGGTCATAGCT
GTTTCCTGTGTGAAATTGTTATCCGCTCACAATTCCACACAACATACGAGCCGGAAGCATAAAGTGTAAA
GCCTGGGGTGCCTAATGAGTGAGCTAACTCACATTAATTGCGTTGCGCTCACTGCCCGCTTTCCAGTCGG
GAAACCTGTCGTGCCAGCTGCATTAATGAATCGGCCAACGCGCGGGGAGAGGCGGTTTGCGTATTGGGCG
CTCTTCCGCTTCCTCGCTCACTGACTCGCTGCGCTCGGTCGTTCGGCTGCGGCGAGCGGTATCAGCTCAC
TCAAAGGCGGTAATACGGTTATCCACAGAATCAGGGGATAACGCAGGAAAGAACATGTGAGCAAAAGGCC
AGCAAAAGGCCAGGAACCGTAAAAAGGCCGCGTTGCTGGCGTTTTTCCATAGGCTCCGCCCCCCTGACGA
GCATCACAAAAATCGACGCTCAAGTCAGAGGTGGCGAA
