[The description below was written by a language model from this plasmid's Addgene catalogue record.]
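Description:
TAL-1CT2 is a small bacterial cloning plasmid built on the commercial pPCR-Script Amp SK(+) backbone, a PCR cloning vector of about 3 kb. It is maintained at high copy number in E. coli and selected with ampicillin. The insert lies between the standard M13/pUC forward and reverse primer sites, which are listed as the sequencing primers. No feature table accompanies the entry, so the origin of replication and other backbone elements are not individually documented here, and the cloning method used to place the insert is recorded as unknown.

The payload is a 205 bp synthetic fragment named 1CT2. The plasmid was deposited in connection with a method for high-throughput assembly of transcription activator-like effector (TALE) genes by ligation-independent cloning. This context, together with the short insert length, suggests that the plasmid is one member of a library of TALE repeat building blocks. In TALE proteins, each repeat of roughly 34 amino acids recognises a single DNA base, so a fragment of this size would be compatible with about two repeats. The name may therefore encode a position in the assembly scheme and the bases C and T, but the record does not define the nomenclature, and this reading is an inference. No promoter, tag, reporter or expression element for the insert is recorded. The construct therefore appears to be a storage and source vector for a module that is combined with other library fragments into full-length custom TALE DNA-binding arrays, rather than an expression plasmid in its own right.
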