Addgene plasmid #41451: TAL-1CT2
Depositing lab: Veit Hornung. Depositing organization: Universitaetsklinikum Bonn. Publication: A ligation-independent cloning technique for high-throughput assembly of transcription activator-like effector genes. Schmid-Burgk JL, Schmidt T, Kaiser V, Honing K, Hornung V. Nat Biotechnol. 2012 Dec 16. doi: 10.1038/nbt.2460. PubMed 23242165.
Backbone
  Vector backbone: pPCR-Script Amp SK(+)
  Backbone manufacturer: Stratagene
  Backbone size w/o insert (bp): 2961
  Vector type: PCR Cloning Vector
Growth in bacteria
  Bacterial resistance: Ampicillin, 100 μg/mL
  Growth temperature: 37°C
  Growth strain: DH10B
  Copy number: High Copy
Gene/Insert
  Gene/Insert name: 1CT2
  Species: Synthetic
  Insert size (bp): 205
  Cloning method: Unknown
  Sequencing primers: 5′ M13_pUC_fwd; 3′ M13_pUC_rev
Terms and licenses: Academic/Nonprofit Terms; Industry Terms: Not Available to Industry
How to cite: TAL-1CT2 was a gift from Veit Hornung (Addgene plasmid # 41451 ; http://n2t.net/addgene:41451 ; RRID:Addgene_41451)
